Addgene plasmid #158190: p667-UBC-DYRK3-V5-miniTurbo_IDG-K
Purpose: Gateway destination clone of DYRK3 (human) tagged with C-terminal V5-miniTurbo for generating protein-proximity networks using proximity-dependent biotinylation proteomics
Depositing lab: Ben Major. Depositing organization: Washington University in Saint Louis.
Backbone
  Vector backbone: pDest667
  Backbone manufacturer: PEL
  Backbone size w/o insert (bp): 9014
  Vector type: Mammalian Expression, Lentiviral ; Gateway Destination
  Selectable markers: Puromycin
Growth in bacteria
  Bacterial resistance: Ampicillin, 100 μg/mL
  Growth temperature: 30°C
  Growth strain: NEB Stable
  Copy number: Low Copy
Gene/Insert
  Gene/Insert name: DYRK3-V5-miniTurbo (alt name: DYRK3)
  Species: H. sapiens (human)
  Mutation: R293H- please see depositor comments
  Entrez Gene: DYRK3 (a.k.a. DYRK5, RED, REDK, hYAK3-2)
  Promoter: Ubiquitin
  Tag / fusion protein: V5-miniTurbo (C terminal on insert)
  Cloning method: Gateway Cloning
  Sequencing primers: 5′ GCCCGAAGGAATAGAAGAAGAA; 3′ CATAGCGTAAAAGGAGCAACA
Terms and licenses: Academic/Nonprofit Terms; Industry Terms: Not Available to Industry
Depositor comments: Depositor confirms R293H does not affect plasmid function. This is a known sequence conflict. These plasmids were generated as part of the Illuminating the Druggable Genome (IDG) program sponsored by the NIH Common Fund. The goal of this program is to identify, gather, and distribute information and resources for proteins that currently are not well-studied yet belong to commonly drug-targeted protein families: protein kinases, non-olfactory G-protein coupled receptors (GPCRs), and ion channels. The IDG program is designed to develop fundamental research tools for understudied proteins, elucidate their function, and disseminate the IDG-related resources and data to the greater scientific community. These lentiviral gateway destination plasmids were generated, as part of the Kinase-Data and Resource Generating Center (DRGC), using the single fragment or multisite gateway cloning technology. They were used for generating proteomics-based protein-interaction and protein-proximity networks that can be accessed through the kinase-DRGC website https://darkkinome.org/. Each plasmid has either an N- or C-terminal fusion protein (Flag/ V5/V5-miniTurbo/V5-TurboID/miniTurbo-V5/TurboID-V5) tagged understudied kinase driven under either a CMV or Ubiquitin (UBC) promoter. All inserts in the pENTR plasmids used to generate the deposited destination plasmids were end-sequenced and insert size validated prior to multi-site gateway cloning. The combined insert size of the single fragment or three fragment destination plasmids were confirmed by restriction digestion (BsrGI, and EcoRV for pDest667; BsrGI, EcoRV, and BstZ17I for pDest663; and BsrGI for pHAGE) and all plasmids were partially sequenced to ensure in-frame ORFs and fusion tags.
How to cite: p667-UBC-DYRK3-V5-miniTurbo_IDG-K was a gift from Ben Major (Addgene plasmid # 158190 ; http://n2t.net/addgene:158190 ; RRID:Addgene_158190)
