[The description below was written by a language model from this plasmid's Addgene catalogue record and pLannotate feature annotations shown in this document.]
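Description:
p667-UBC-DYRK3-V5-miniTurbo_IDG-K is a lentiviral mammalian expression plasmid built on the pDest667 Gateway destination backbone, about 11.2 kb in the sequenced record. It carries human DYRK3, a dual-specificity tyrosine-regulated kinase, fused at its C terminus to V5-miniTurbo. In bacteria it is maintained through a ColE1/pUC-type origin and ampicillin resistance. The catalogue lists it as low copy, although the annotated origin is of the high-copy type. An f1 origin, lac promoter/lacZα remnants and T3/T7 promoters are backbone leftovers.

The viral portion has a third-generation-style layout. An RSV promoter drives a truncated HIV-1 5' LTR, followed by the Ψ packaging signal, a gag fragment, the RRE and the cPPT/CTS. A second truncated LTR downstream, annotated as a 5' LTR but positioned as the 3' LTR, is followed by an SV40 poly(A) signal and SV40 origin. Between the LTRs, multisite Gateway recombination has left attB4, attB1 and attB2 scars flanking the assembled modules: the human ubiquitin C promoter, the DYRK3 coding sequence, and the miniTurbo biotin ligase. The V5 epitope is stated in the catalogue but was not separately annotated in the feature table. A WPRE follows to enhance transcript expression, and a separate mouse PGK promoter drives puromycin N-acetyltransferase for selection of transduced cells.

The DYRK3 insert carries R293H, which the depositor describes as a known sequence conflict that does not affect function. The plasmid was made within the Illuminating the Druggable Genome programme's work on understudied kinases. It is intended for mapping protein-proximity networks by proximity-dependent biotinylation proteomics, in which miniTurbo biotinylates proteins near DYRK3 for later capture and mass spectrometry.
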