Features (pLannotate 1.2.2; 31 found; start..end, strand, type, name):
     39..139     +  CDS            Rev (fragment): human immunodeficiency virus 1 (HIV-1) Rev protein; rev; enhances nuclear export of unspliced and incompletely spliced viral mRNAs
    158..274     +  misc_feature   cPPT/CTS: central polypurine tract and central termination sequence of HIV-1
    306..326     +  protein_bind   attB4: mutant version of attB; core recombination site for the Gateway® BP reaction BP Clonase™
    326..1537    +  promoter       UbC promoter: human ubiquitin C promoter
   1539..1556    +  protein_bind   attB1 (fragment): mutant version of attB; core recombination site for the Gateway® BP reaction BP Clonase™
   1577..3265    +  CDS            DYRK3: DYRK3_HUMAN - Experimental evidence at protein level: Swiss-Prot protein existence level 1. Dual-specificity protein kinase that promotes disassembly of several types of membraneless organelles during mitosis, such as stress granules, nuclear speckles and pericentriolar material (PubMed:29973724). Dual-specificity tyrosine-regulated kinases (DYRKs) autophosphorylate a critical tyrosine residue in their activation loop and phosphorylate their substrate on serine and threonine residues (PubMed:9748265, PubMed:29634919). Acts as a central dissolvase of membraneless organelles during the G2-to-M t
   3267..3290    -  protein_bind   attB2: mutant version of attB; recombination site for the Gateway® BP reaction BP Clonase™
   3341..4111    +  CDS            miniTurbo: N-terminally truncated mutant of the E. coli biotin ligase BioID engineered for improved catalytic efficiency (Branon et al., 2018)
   4166..4754    +  misc_feature   WPRE: woodchuck hepatitis virus posttranscriptional regulatory element
   4768..5267    +  promoter       PGK promoter: mouse phosphoglycerate kinase 1 promoter
   5288..5887    +  CDS            PuroR: puromycin N-acetyltransferase; pac from Streptomyces alboniger; confers resistance to puromycin
   5955..6092    +  CDS            nef (fragment): NEF_HV1LA - Experimental evidence at protein level: Swiss-Prot protein existence level 1. Extracellular Nef protein targets CD4(+) T-lymphocytes for apoptosis by interacting with CXCR4 surface receptors. From Human immunodeficiency virus type 1 group M subtype B (isolate Lai) (HIV-1).
   6078..6258    +  LTR            5' LTR (truncated): truncated 5' long terminal repeat (LTR) from HIV-1
   6330..6451    +  polyA_signal   SV40 poly(A) signal: SV40 polyadenylation signal
   6491..6626    +  rep_origin     SV40 ori: SV40 origin of replication
   6647..6665    -  promoter       T7 promoter: promoter for bacteriophage T7 RNA polymerase
   6673..6828    +  CDS            lacZα (fragment): LacZα fragment of β-galactosidase; lacZ fragment
   6833..7261    +  rep_origin     f1 ori (sequence partly withheld): f1 bacteriophage origin of replication; arrow indicates direction of (+) strand synthesis
   7314..7418    +  promoter       AmpR promoter: bla
   7419..8279    +  CDS            AmpR: β-lactamase; bla; confers resistance to ampicillin, carbenicillin, and related antibiotics
   8450..9038    +  rep_origin     ori: high-copy-number ColE1/pMB1/pBR322/pUC origin of replication
   9221..9313    +  CDS            lacI (fragment): lac repressor; lacI; The lac repressor binds to the lac operator to inhibit transcription in E. coli. This inhibition can be relieved by adding lactose or isopropyl-β-D-thiogalactopyranoside (IPTG).
   9326..9347    +  protein_bind   CAP binding site: CAP binding activates transcription in the presence of cAMP. E. coli catabolite activator protein
   9362..9392    +  promoter       lac promoter: promoter for the E. coli lac operon
   9396..9418    +  protein_bind   lac operator (fragment): The lac repressor binds to the lac operator to inhibit transcription in E. coli. This inhibition can be relieved by adding lactose or isopropyl-β-D-thiogalactopyranoside (IPTG). lac repressor encoded by lacI
   9461..9479    +  promoter       T3 promoter: promoter for bacteriophage T3 RNA polymerase
   9507..9733    +  promoter       RSV promoter: Rous sarcoma virus enhancer/promoter
   9734..9914    +  LTR            5' LTR (truncated): truncated 5' long terminal repeat (LTR) from HIV-1
   9961..10086   +  misc_feature   HIV-1 Ψ: packaging signal of human immunodeficiency virus type 1
  10070..10433   +  CDS            HIV-1 gag (fragment): gag protein from human immunodeficiency virus 1; gag
  10579..10812   +  misc_feature   RRE: The Rev response element (RRE) of HIV-1 allows for Rev-dependent mRNA export from the nucleus to the cytoplasm.
>Addgene plasmid #158190 | p667-UBC-DYRK3-V5-miniTurbo_IDG-K | addgene full sequence | sequence record 328919 | Addgene NGS Result
ATAGAGTTAGGCAGGGATATTCACCATTATCGTTTCAGACCCACCTCCCAACCCCGAGGGGACCCGACAG
GCCCGAAGGAATAGAAGAAGAAGGTGGAGAGAGAGACAGAGACAGATCCATTCGATTAGTGAACGGATCT
CGACGGTATCGGTTAACTTTTAAAAGAAAAGGGGGGATTGGGGGGTACAGTGCAGGGGAAAGAATAGTAG
ACATAATAGCAACAGACATACAAACTAAAGAATTACAAAAACAAATTACAAAATTCAAAATTTTATCGTC
CAGTGTGGTGGAATTCTGCAGATATCAACTTTGTATAGAAAAGTTGGCCTCCGCGCCGGGTTTTGGCGCC
TCCCGCGGGCGCCCCCCTCCTCACGGCGAGCGCTGCCACGTCAGACGAAGGGCGCAGCGAGCGTCCTGAT
CCTTCCGCCCGGACGCTCAGGACAGCGGCCCGCTGCTCATAAGACTCGGCCTTAGAACCCCAGTATCAGC
AGAAGGACATTTTAGGACGGGACTTGGGTGACTCTAGGGCACTGGTTTTCTTTCCAGAGAGCGGAACAGG
CGAGGAAAAGTAGTCCCTTCTCGGCGATTCTGCGGAGGGATCTCCGTGGGGCGGTGAACGCCGATGATTA
TATAAGGACGCGCCGGGTGTGGCACAGCTAGTTCCGTCGCAGCCGGGATTTGGGTCGCGGTTCTTGTTTG
TGGATCGCTGTGATCGTCACTTGGTGAGTAGCGGGCTGCTGGGCTGGCCGGGGCTTTCGTGGCCGCCGGG
CCGCTCGGTGGGACGGAAGCGTGTGGAGAGACCGCCAAGGGCTGTAGTCTGGGTCCGCGAGCAAGGTTGC
CCTGAACTGGGGGTTGGGGGGAGCGCAGCAAAATGGCGGCTGTTCCCGAGTCTTGAATGGAAGACGCTTG
TGAGGCGGGCTGTGAGGTCGTTGAAACAAGGTGGGGGGCATGGTGGGCGGCAAGAACCCAAGGTCTTGAG
GCCTTCGCTAATGCGGGAAAGCTCTTATTCGGGTGAGATGGGCTGGGGCACCATCTGGGGACCCTGACGT
GAAGTTTGTCACTGACTGGAGAACTCGGTTTGTCGTCTGTTGCGGGGGCGGCAGTTATGGCGGTGCCGTT
GGGCAGTGCACCCGTACCTTTGGGAGCGCGCGCCCTCGTCGTGTCGTGACGTCACCCGTTCTGTTGGCTT
ATAATGCAGGGTGGGGCCACCTGCCGGTAGGTGTGCGGTAGGCTTTTCTCCGTCGCAGGACGCAGGGTTC
GGGCCTAGGGTAGGCTCTCCTGAATCGACAGGCGCCGGACCTCTGGTGAGGGGAGGGATAAGTGAGGCGT
CAGTTTCTTTGGTCGGTTTTATGTACCTATCTTCTTAAGTAGCTGAAGCTCCGGTTTTGAACTATGCGCT
CGGGGTTGGCGAGTGTGTTTTGTGAAGTTTTTTAGGCACCTTTTGAAATGTAATCATTTGGGTCAATATG
TAATTTTCAGTGTTAGACTAGTAAATTGTCCGCTAAATTCTGGCCGTTTTTGGCTTTTTTGTTAGACACA
AGTTTGTACAAAAAAGTTGGCATGAAGTGGAAAGAGAAGTTGGGGGATGGTGTCTATGACACCTTCATGA
TGATAGATGAAACCAAATGTCCCCCCTGTTCAAATGTACTCTGCAATCCTTCTGAACCACCTCCACCCAG
AAGACTAAATATGACCACTGAGCAGTTTACAGGAGATCATACTCAGCACTTTTTGGATGGAGGTGAGATG
AAGGTAGAACAGCTGTTTCAAGAATTTGGCAACAGAAAATCCAATACTATTCAGTCAGATGGCATCAGTG
ACTCTGAAAAATGCTCTCCTACTGTTTCTCAGGGTAAAAGTTCAGATTGCTTGAATACAGTAAAATCCAA
CAGTTCATCCAAGGCACCCAAAGTGGTGCCTCTGACTCCAGAACAAGCCCTGAAGCAATATAAACACCAC
CTCACTGCCTATGAGAAACTGGAAATAATTAATTATCCAGAAATTTACTTTGTAGGTCCAAATGCCAAGA
AAAGACATGGAGTTATTGGTGGTCCCAATAATGGAGGGTATGATGATGCAGATGGGGCCTATATTCATGT
ACCTCGAGACCATCTAGCTTATCGATATGAGGTGCTGAAAATTATTGGCAAGGGGAGTTTTGGGCAGGTG
GCCAGGGTCTATGATCACAAACTTCGACAGTACGTGGCCCTAAAAATGGTGCGCAATGAGAAGCGCTTTC
ATCGTCAAGCAGCTGAGGAGATCCGGATTTTGGAGCATCTTAAGAAACAGGATAAAACTGGTAGTATGAA
CGTTATCCACATGCTGGAAAGTTTCACATTCCGGAACCATGTTTGCATGGCCTTTGAATTGCTGAGCATA
GACCTTTATGAGCTGATTAAAAAAAATAAGTTTCAGGGTTTTAGCGTCCAGTTGGTACACAAGTTTGCCC
AGTCCATCTTGCAATCTTTGGATGCCCTCCACAAAAATAAGATTATTCACTGCGATCTGAAGCCAGAAAA
CATTCTCCTGAAACACCACGGGCGCAGTTCAACCAAGGTCATTGACTTTGGGTCCAGCTGTTTCGAGTAC
CAGAAGCTCTACACATATATCCAGTCTCGGTTCTACAGAGCTCCAGAAATCATCTTAGGAAGCCGCTACA
GCACACCAATTGACATATGGAGTTTTGGCTGCATCCTTGCAGAACTTTTAACAGGACAGCCTCTCTTCCC
TGGAGAGGATGAAGGAGACCAGTTGGCCTGCATGATGGAGCTTCTAGGGATGCCACCACCAAAACTTCTG
GAGCAATCCAAACGTGCCAAGTACTTTATTAATTCCAAGGGCATACCCCGCTACTGCTCTGTGACTACCC
AGGCAGATGGGAGGGTTGTGCTTGTGGGGGGTCGCTCACGTAGGGGTAAAAAGCGGGGTCCCCCAGGCAG
CAAAGACTGGGGGACAGCACTGAAAGGGTGTGATGACTACTTGTTTATAGAGTTCTTGAAAAGGTGTCTT
CACTGGGACCCCTCTGCCCGCTTGACCCCAGCTCAAGCATTAAGACACCCTTGGATTAGCAAGTCTGTCC
CCAGACCTCTCACCACCATAGACAAGGTGTCAGGGAAACGGGTAGTTAATCCTGCAAGTGCTTTCCAGGG
ATTGGGTTCTAAGCTGCCTCCAGTTGTTGGAATAGCCAATAAGCTTAAAGCTAACTTAATGTCAGAAACC
AATGGTAGTATACCCCTATGCAGTGTATTGCCAAAACTGATTAGCTACCCAACTTTCTTGTACAAAGTGG
GCGGCAAGCCCATCCCCAACCCCCTGCTGGGCCTGGACAGCACCGCTAGCATCCCGCTGCTGAACGCTAA
ACAGATTCTGGGACAGCTGGACGGCGGGAGCGTGGCAGTCCTGCCTGTGGTCGACTCCACCAATCAGTAC
CTGCTGGATCGAATCGGCGAGCTGAAGAGTGGGGATGCTTGCATTGCAGAATATCAGCAGGCAGGGAGAG
GAAGCAGAGGGAGGAAATGGTTCTCTCCTTTTGGAGCTAACCTGTACCTGAGTATGTTTTGGCGCCTGAA
GCGGGGACCAGCAGCAATCGGCCTGGGCCCGGTCATCGGAATTGTCATGGCAGAAGCGCTGCGAAAGCTG
GGAGCAGACAAGGTGCGAGTCAAATGGCCCAATGACCTGTATCTGCAGGATAGAAAGCTGGCAGGCATCC
TGGTGGAGCTGGCCGGAATAACAGGCGATGCTGCACAGATCGTCATTGGCGCCGGGATTAACGTGGCTAT
GAGGCGCGTGGAGGAAAGCGTGGTCAATCAGGGCTGGATCACACTGCAGGAAGCAGGGATTAACCTGGAC
AGGAATACTCTGGCCGCTATGCTGATCCGAGAGCTGCGGGCAGCCCTGGAACTGTTCGAGCAGGAAGGCC
TGGCTCCATATCTGTCACGGTGGGAGAAGCTGGATAACTTCATCAATAGACCCGTGAAGCTGATCATTGG
GGACAAAGAGATTTTCGGGATTAGCCGGGGGATTGATAAACAGGGAGCCCTGCTGCTGGAACAGGACGGA
GTTATCAAACCCTGGATGGGCGGAGAAATCAGTCTGCGGTCTGCCGAAAAGTAAGCCAACTTTATTATAC
ATAGTTGATATCCAGCACAGTGGCGGCCGCTCGACAATCAACCTCTGGATTACAAAATTTGTGAAAGATT
GACTGGTATTCTTAACTATGTTGCTCCTTTTACGCTATGTGGATACGCTGCTTTAATGCCTTTGTATCAT
GCTATTGCTTCCCGTATGGCTTTCATTTTCTCCTCCTTGTATAAATCCTGGTTGCTGTCTCTTTATGAGG
AGTTGTGGCCCGTTGTCAGGCAACGTGGCGTGGTGTGCACTGTGTTTGCTGACGCAACCCCCACTGGTTG
GGGCATTGCCACCACCTGTCAGCTCCTTTCCGGGACTTTCGCTTTCCCCCTCCCTATTGCCACGGCGGAA
CTCATCGCCGCCTGCCTTGCCCGCTGCTGGACAGGGGCTCGGCTGTTGGGCACTGACAATTCCGTGGTGT
TGTCGGGGAAGCTGACGTCCTTTCCATGGCTGCTCGCCTGTGTTGCCACCTGGATTCTGCGCGGGACGTC
CTTCTGCTACGTCCCTTCGGCCCTCAATCCAGCGGACCTTCCTTCCCGCGGCCTGCTGCCGGCTCTGCGG
CCTCTTCCGCGTCTTCGCCTTCGCCCTCAGACGAGTCGGATCTCCCTTTGGGCCGCCTCCCCGCCTGGAA
TTCTACCGGGTAGGGGAGGCGCTTTTCCCAAGGCAGTCTGGAGCATGCGCTTTAGCAGCCCCGCTGGGCA
CTTGGCGCTACACAAGTGGCCTCTGGCCTCGCACACATTCCACATCCACCGGTAGGCGCCAACCGGCTCC
GTTCTTTGGTGGCCCCTTCGCGCCACCTTCTACTCCTCCCCTAGTCAGGAAGTTCCCCCCCGCCCCGCAG
CTCGCGTCGTGCAGGACGTGACAAATGGAAGTAGCACGTCTCACTAGTCTCGTGCAGATGGACAGCACCG
CTGAGCAATGGAAGCGGGTAGGCCTTTGGGGCAGCGGCCAATAGCAGCTTTGCTCCTTCGCTTTCTGGGC
TCAGAGGCTGGGAAGGGGTGGGTCCGGGGGCGGGCTCAGGGGCGGGCTCAGGGGCGGGGCGGGCGCCCGA
AGGTCCTCCGGAGGCCCGGCATTCTGCACGCTTCAAAAGCGCACGTCTGCCGCGCTGTTCTCCTCTTCCT
CATCTCCGGGCCTTTCGACCTGCAGCCCAAGCTTACCATGACCGAGTACAAGCCCACGGTGCGCCTCGCC
ACCCGCGACGACGTCCCCAGGGCCGTACGCACCCTCGCCGCCGCGTTCGCCGACTACCCCGCCACGCGCC
ACACCGTCGATCCGGACCGCCACATCGAGCGGGTCACCGAGCTGCAAGAACTCTTCCTCACGCGCGTCGG
GCTCGACATCGGCAAGGTGTGGGTCGCGGACGACGGCGCCGCGGTGGCGGTCTGGACCACGCCGGAGAGC
GTCGAAGCGGGGGCGGTGTTCGCCGAGATCGGCCCGCGCATGGCCGAGTTGAGCGGTTCCCGGCTGGCCG
CGCAGCAACAGATGGAAGGCCTCCTGGCGCCGCACCGGCCCAAGGAGCCCGCGTGGTTCCTGGCCACCGT
CGGCGTCTCGCCCGACCACCAGGGCAAGGGTCTGGGCAGCGCCGTCGTGCTCCCCGGAGTGGAGGCGGCC
GAGCGCGCCGGGGTGCCCGCCTTCCTGGAGACCTCCGCGCCCCGCAACCTCCCCTTCTACGAGCGGCTCG
GCTTCACCGTCACCGCCGACGTCGAGGTGCCCGAAGGACCGCGCACCTGGTGCATGACCCGCAAGCCCGG
TGCCTGACGCCCGCCCCACGACCCGCAGCGCCCGACCGAAAGGAGCGCACGACCCCATGCATCTCGAGGG
CCCGGTACCTTTAAGACCAATGACTTACAAGGCAGCTGTAGATCTTAGCCACTTTTTAAAAGAAAAGGGG
GGACTGGAAGGGCTAGCTCACTCCCAACGAAGACAAGATCTGCTTTTTGCTTGTACTGGGTCTCTCTGGT
TAGACCAGATCTGAGCCTGGGAGCTCTCTGGCTAACTAGGGAACCCACTGCTTAAGCCTCAATAAAGCTT
GCCTTGAGTGCTTCAAGTAGTGTGTGCCCGTCTGTTGTGTGACTCTGGTAACTAGAGATCCCTCAGACCC
TTTTAGTCAGTGTGGAAAATCTCTAGCAGTAGTAGTTCATGTCATCTTATTATTCAGTATTTATAACTTG
CAAAGAAATGAATATCAGAGAGTGAGAGGAACTTGTTTATTGCAGCTTATAATGGTTACAAATAAAGCAA
TAGCATCACAAATTTCACAAATAAAGCATTTTTTTCACTGCATTCTAGTTGTGGTTTGTCCAAACTCATC
AATGTATCTTATCATGTCTGGCTCTAGCTATCCCGCCCCTAACTCCGCCCATCCCGCCCCTAACTCCGCC
CAGTTCCGCCCATTCTCCGCCCCATGGCTGACTAATTTTTTTTATTTATGCAGAGGCCGAGGCCGCCTCG
GCCTCTGAGCTATTCCAGAAGTAGTGAGGAGGCTTTTTTGGAGGCCTAGGGACGTACCCAATTCGCCCTA
TAGTGAGTCGTATTACGCGCGCTCACTGGCCGTCGTTTTACAACGTCGTGACTGGGAAAACCCTGGCGTT
ACCCAACTTAATCGCCTTGCAGCACATCCCCCTTTCGCCAGCTGGCGTAATAGCGAAGAGGCCCGCACCG
ATCGCCCTTCCCAACAGTTGCGCAGCCTGAATGGCGAATGGG
[124 nt withheld, positions 6833-6956]
C
[91 nt withheld, positions 6958-7048]
A
[49 nt withheld, positions 7050-7098]
CCTTTGACGTTGGAGTCCACGTTCTTT
[37 nt withheld, positions 7126-7162]
ACCCTATCTCGGTCTATTCTTTTGATTTATAAGGGATTTTGCCGATTTCGGCCTATTGGTTAAAAAATGA
GCTGATTTAACAAAAATTTAACGCGAATTTTAACAAAATATTAACGCTTACAATTTAGGTGGCACTTTTC
GGGGAAATGTGCGCGGAACCCCTATTTGTTTATTTTTCTAAATACATTCAAATATGTATCCGCTCATGAG
ACAATAACCCTGATAAATGCTTCAATAATATTGAAAAAGGAAGAGTATGAGTATTCAACATTTCCGTGTC
GCCCTTATTCCCTTTTTTGCGGCATTTTGCCTTCCTGTTTTTGCTCACCCAGAAACGCTGGTGAAAGTAA
AAGATGCTGAAGATCAGTTGGGTGCACGAGTGGGTTACATCGAACTGGATCTCAACAGCGGTAAGATCCT
TGAGAGTTTTCGCCCCGAAGAACGTTTTCCAATGATGAGCACTTTTAAAGTTCTGCTATGTGGCGCGGTA
TTATCCCGTATTGACGCCGGGCAAGAGCAACTCGGTCGCCGCATACACTATTCTCAGAATGACTTGGTTG
AGTACTCACCAGTCACAGAAAAGCATCTTACGGATGGCATGACAGTAAGAGAATTATGCAGTGCTGCCAT
AACCATGAGTGATAACACTGCGGCCAACTTACTTCTGACAACGATCGGAGGACCGAAGGAGCTAACCGCT
TTTTTGCACAACATGGGGGATCATGTAACTCGCCTTGATCGTTGGGAACCGGAGCTGAATGAAGCCATAC
CAAACGACGAGCGTGACACCACGATGCCTGTAGCAATGGCAACAACGTTGCGCAAACTATTAACTGGCGA
ACTACTTACTCTAGCTTCCCGGCAACAATTAATAGACTGGATGGAGGCGGATAAAGTTGCAGGACCACTT
CTGCGCTCGGCCCTTCCGGCTGGCTGGTTTATTGCTGATAAATCTGGAGCCGGTGAGCGTGGGTCTCGCG
GTATCATTGCAGCACTGGGGCCAGATGGTAAGCCCTCCCGTATCGTAGTTATCTACACGACGGGGAGTCA
GGCAACTATGGATGAACGAAATAGACAGATCGCTGAGATAGGTGCCTCACTGATTAAGCATTGGTAACTG
TCAGACCAAGTTTACTCATATATACTTTAGATTGATTTAAAACTTCATTTTTAATTTAAAAGGATCTAGG
TGAAGATCCTTTTTGATAATCTCATGACCAAAATCCCTTAACGTGAGTTTTCGTTCCACTGAGCGTCAGA
CCCCGTAGAAAAGATCAAAGGATCTTCTTGAGATCCTTTTTTTCTGCGCGTAATCTGCTGCTTGCAAACA
AAAAAACCACCGCTACCAGCGGTGGTTTGTTTGCCGGATCAAGAGCTACCAACTCTTTTTCCGAAGGTAA
CTGGCTTCAGCAGAGCGCAGATACCAAATACTGTTCTTCTAGTGTAGCCGTAGTTAGGCCACCACTTCAA
GAACTCTGTAGCACCGCCTACATACCTCGCTCTGCTAATCCTGTTACCAGTGGCTGCTGCCAGTGGCGAT
AAGTCGTGTCTTACCGGGTTGGACTCAAGACGATAGTTACCGGATAAGGCGCAGCGGTCGGGCTGAACGG
GGGGTTCGTGCACACAGCCCAGCTTGGAGCGAACGACCTACACCGAACTGAGATACCTACAGCGTGAGCT
ATGAGAAAGCGCCACGCTTCCCGAAGGGAGAAAGGTGGACAGGTATCCGGTAAGCGGCAGGGTCGGAACA
GGAGAGCGCACGAGGGAGCTTCCAGGGGGAAACGCCTGGTATCTTTATAGTCCTGTCGGGTTTCGCCACC
TCTGACTTGAGCGTCGATTTTTGTGATGCTCGTCAGGGGGGCGGAGCCTATGGAAAAACGCCAGCAACGC
GGCCTTTTTACGGTTCCTGGCCTTTTGCTGGCCTTTTGCTCACATGTTCTTTCCTGCGTTATCCCCTGAT
TCTGTGGATAACCGTATTACCGCCTTTGAGTGAGCTGATACCGCTCGCCGCAGCCGAACGACCGAGCGCA
GCGAGTCAGTGAGCGAGGAAGCGGAAGAGCGCCCAATACGCAAACCGCCTCTCCCCGCGCGTTGGCCGAT
TCATTAATGCAGCTGGCACGACAGGTTTCCCGACTGGAAAGCGGGCAGTGAGCGCAACGCAATTAATGTG
AGTTAGCTCACTCATTAGGCACCCCAGGCTTTACACTTTATGCTTCCGGCTCGTATGTTGTGTGGAATTG
TGAGCGGATAACAATTTCACACAGGAAACAGCTATGACCATGATTACGCCAAGCGCGCAATTAACCCTCA
CTAAAGGGAACAAAAGCTGGAGCTGCAAGCTTAATGTAGTCTTATGCAATACTCTTGTAGTCTTGCAACA
TGGTAACGATGAGTTAGCAACATGCCTTACAAGGAGAGAAAAAGCACCGTGCATGCCGATTGGTGGAAGT
AAGGTGGTACGATCGTGCCTTATTAGGAAGGCAACAGACGGGTCTGACATGGATTGGACGAACCACTGAA
TTGCCGCATTGCAGAGATATTGTATTTAAGTGCCTAGCTCGATACATAAACGGGTCTCTCTGGTTAGACC
AGATCTGAGCCTGGGAGCTCTCTGGCTAACTAGGGAACCCACTGCTTAAGCCTCAATAAAGCTTGCCTTG
AGTGCTTCAAGTAGTGTGTGCCCGTCTGTTGTGTGACTCTGGTAACTAGAGATCCCTCAGACCCTTTTAG
TCAGTGTGGAAAATCTCTAGCAGTGGCGCCCGAACAGGGACTTGAAAGCGAAAGGGAAACCAGAGGAGCT
CTCTCGACGCAGGACTCGGCTTGCTGAAGCGCGCACGGCAAGAGGCGAGGGGCGGCGACTGGTGAGTACG
CCAAAAATTTTGACTAGCGGAGGCTAGAAGGAGAGAGATGGGTGCGAGAGCGTCAGTATTAAGCGGGGGA
GAATTAGATCGCGATGGGAAAAAATTCGGTTAAGGCCAGGGGGAAAGAAAAAATATAAATTAAAACATAT
AGTATGGGCAAGCAGGGAGCTAGAACGATTCGCAGTTAATCCTGGCCTGTTAGAAACATCAGAAGGCTGT
AGACAAATACTGGGACAGCTACAACCATCCCTTCAGACAGGATCAGAAGAACTTAGATCATTATATAATA
CAGTAGCAACCCTCTATTGTGTGCATCAAAGGATAGAGATAAAAGACACCAAGGAAGCTTTAGACAAGAT
AGAGGAAGAGCAAAACAAAAGTAAGACCACCGCACAGCAAGCGGCCGCTGATCTTCAGACCTGGAGGAGG
AGATATGAGGGACAATTGGAGAAGTGAATTATATAAATATAAAGTAGTAAAAATTGAACCATTAGGAGTA
GCACCCACCAAGGCAAAGAGAAGAGTGGTGCAGAGAGAAAAAAGAGCAGTGGGAATAGGAGCTTTGTTCC
TTGGGTTCTTGGGAGCAGCAGGAAGCACTATGGGCGCAGCGTCAATGACGCTGACGGTACAGGCCAGACA
ATTATTGTCTGGTATAGTGCAGCAGCAGAACAATTTGCTGAGGGCTATTGAGGCGCAACAGCATCTGTTG
CAACTCACAGTCTGGGGCATCAAGCAGCTCCAGGCAAGAATCCTGGCTGTGGAAAGATACCTAAAGGATC
AACAGCTCCTGGGGATTTGGGGTTGCTCTGGAAAACTCATTTGCACCACTGCTGTGCCTTGGAATGCTAG
TTGGAGTAATAAATCTCTGGAACAGATTTGGAATCACACGACCTGGATGGAGTGGGACAGAGAAATTAAC
AATTACACAAGCTTAATACACTCCTTAATTGAAGAATCGCAAAACCAGCAAGAAAAGAATGAACAAGAAT
TATTGGAATTAGATAAATGGGCAAGTTTGTGGAATTGGTTTAACATAACAAATTGGCTGTGGTATATAAA
ATTATTCATAATGATAGTAGGAGGCTTGGTAGGTTTAAGAATAGTTTTTGCTGTACTTTCTATAGTGA
